>Addgene plasmid #141943 | TFORF2149 | addgene full sequence | sequence record 415091 | Addgene NGS Result
TTAATGTAGTCTTATGCAATACTCTTGTAGTCTTGCAACATGGTAACGATGAGTTAGCAACATGCCTTAC
AAGGAGAGAAAAAGCACCGTGCATGCCGATTGGTGGAAGTAAGGTGGTACGATCGTGCCTTATTAGGAAG
GCAACAGACGGGTCTGACATGGATTGGACGAACCACTGAATTGCCGCATTGCAGAGATATTGTATTTAAG
TGCCTAGCTCGATACATAAACGGGTCTCTCTGGTTAGACCAGATCTGAGCCTGGGAGCTCTCTGGCTAAC
TAGGGAACCCACTGCTTAAGCCTCAATAAAGCTTGCCTTGAGTGCTTCAAGTAGTGTGTGCCCGTCTGTT
GTGTGACTCTGGTAACTAGAGATCCCTCAGACCCTTTTAGTCAGTGTGGAAAATCTCTAGCAGTGGCGCC
CGAACAGGGACTTGAAAGCGAAAGGGAAACCAGAGGAGCTCTCTCGACGCAGGACTCGGCTTGCTGAAGC
GCGCACGGCAAGAGGCGAGGGGCGGCGACTGGTGAGTACGCCAAAAATTTTGACTAGCGGAGGCTAGAAG
GAGAGAGATGGGTGCGAGAGCGTCAGTATTAAGCGGGGGAGAATTAGATCGCGATGGGAAAAAATTCGGT
TAAGGCCAGGGGGAAAGAAAAAATATAAATTAAAACATATAGTATGGGCAAGCAGGGAGCTAGAACGATT
CGCAGTTAATCCTGGCCTGTTAGAAACATCAGAAGGCTGTAGACAAATACTGGGACAGCTACAACCATCC
CTTCAGACAGGATCAGAAGAACTTAGATCATTATATAATACAGTAGCAACCCTCTATTGTGTGCATCAAA
GGATAGAGATAAAAGACACCAAGGAAGCTTTAGACAAGATAGAGGAAGAGCAAAACAAAAGTAAGACCAC
CGCACAGCAAGCGGCCGCTGATCTTCAGACCTGGAGGAGGAGATATGAGGGACAATTGGAGAAGTGAATT
ATATAAATATAAAGTAGTAAAAATTGAACCATTAGGAGTAGCACCCACCAAGGCAAAGAGAAGAGTGGTG
CAGAGAGAAAAAAGAGCAGTGGGAATAGGAGCTTTGTTCCTTGGGTTCTTGGGAGCAGCAGGAAGCACTA
TGGGCGCAGCGTCAATGACGCTGACGGTACAGGCCAGACAATTATTGTCTGGTATAGTGCAGCAGCAGAA
CAATTTGCTGAGGGCTATTGAGGCGCAACAGCATCTGTTGCAACTCACAGTCTGGGGCATCAAGCAGCTC
CAGGCAAGAATCCTGGCTGTGGAAAGATACCTAAAGGATCAACAGCTCCTGGGGATTTGGGGTTGCTCTG
GAAAACTCATTTGCACCACTGCTGTGCCTTGGAATGCTAGTTGGAGTAATAAATCTCTGGAACAGATTTG
GAATCACACGACCTGGATGGAGTGGGACAGAGAAATTAACAATTACACAAGCTTAATACACTCCTTAATT
GAAGAATCGCAAAACCAGCAAGAAAAGAATGAACAAGAATTATTGGAATTAGATAAATGGGCAAGTTTGT
GGAATTGGTTTAACATAACAAATTGGCTGTGGTATATAAAATTATTCATAATGATAGTAGGAGGCTTGGT
AGGTTTAAGAATAGTTTTTGCTGTACTTTCTATAGTGAATAGAGTTAGGCAGGGATATTCACCATTATCG
TTTCAGACCCACCTCCCAACCCCGAGGGGACCCATGCATTGCATCTCAATTAGTCAGCAACCAGGTGTGG
AAAGTCCCCAGGCTCCCCAGCAGGCAGAAGTATGCAAAGCATGCGTCTCAATTAGTCAGCAACCATAGTC
CCGCCCCTAACTCCGCCCATCCCGCCCCTAACTCCGCCCAGTTCCGCCCATTCTCCGCCCCATGGCTGAC
TAATTTTTTTTATTTATGCAGAGGCCGAGGCCGCCTCGGCCTCTGAGCTATTCCAGAAGTAGTGAGGAGG
CTTTTTTGGAGGCCTAGGCTTTTGCAAAAAGCTTTCTAGAGGTACCACCGGAGCTTACCATGACCGAGTA
CAAGCCCACGGTGCGCCTCGCCACCCGCGACGACGTCCCCAGGGCCGTACGCACCCTCGCCGCCGCGTTC
GCCGACTACCCCGCCACGCGCCACACCGTCGATCCGGACCGCCACATCGAGCGGGTCACCGAGCTGCAAG
AACTCTTCCTCACGCGCGTCGGGCTCGACATCGGCAAGGTGTGGGTCGCGGACGACGGCGCCGCCGTGGC
GGTCTGGACCACGCCGGAGAGCGTCGAAGCGGGGGCGGTGTTCGCCGAGATCGGCCCGCGCATGGCCGAG
TTGAGCGGTTCCCGGCTGGCCGCGCAGCAACAGATGGAAGGCCTCCTGGCGCCGCACCGGCCCAAGGAGC
CCGCGTGGTTCCTGGCCACCGTCGGCGTCTCGCCCGACCACCAGGGCAAGGGTCTGGGCAGCGCCGTCGT
GCTCCCCGGAGTGGAGGCGGCCGAGCGCGCCGGGGTGCCCGCCTTCCTGGAGACCTCCGCGCCCCGCAAC
CTCCCCTTCTACGAGCGGCTCGGCTTCACCGTCACCGCCGACGTCGAGGTGCCCGAAGGACCGCGCACCT
GGTGCATGACCCGCAAGCCCGGTGCCAGTTAACGAATTCTAGATCTTGAGACAAATGGCAGTATTCATCC
ACAATTTTAAAAGAAAAGGGGGGATTGGGGGGTACAGTGCAGGGGAAAGAATAGTAGACATAATAGCAAC
AGACATACAAACTAAAGAATTACAAAAACAAATTACAAAAATTCAAAATTTTCGGGTTTATTACAGGGAC
AGCAGAGATCCACTTTGGCGCCGGCTCGAGGCCTGCAGGTGCAAAGATGGATAAAGTTTTAAACAGAGAG
GAATCTTTGCAGCTAATGGACCTTCTAGGTCTTGAAAGGAGTGGGAATTGGCTCCGGTGCCCGTCAGTGG
GCAGAGCGCACATCGCCCACAGTCCCCGAGAAGTTGGGGGGAGGGGTCGGCAATTGAACCGGTGCCTAGA
GAAGGTGGCGCGGGGTAAACTGGGAAAGTGATGTCGTGTACTGGCTCCGCCTTTTTCCCGAGGGTGGGGG
AGAACCGTATATAAGTGCAGTAGTCGCCGTGAACGTTCTTTTTCGCAACGGGTTTGCCGCCAGAACACAG
GTAAGTGCCGTGTGTGGTTCCCGCGGGCCTGGCCTCTTTACGGGTTATGGCCCTTGCGTGCCTTGAATTA
CTTCCACCTGGCTGCAGTACGTGATTCTTGATCCCGAGCTTCGGGTTGGAAGTGGGTGGGAGAGTTCGAG
GCCTTGCGCTTAAGGAGCCCCTTCGCCTCGTGCTTGAGTTGAGGCCTGGCCTGGGCGCTGGGGCCGCCGC
GTGCGAATCTGGTGGCACCTTCGCGCCTGTCTCGCTGCTTTCGATAAGTCTCTAGCCATTTAAAATTTTT
GATGACCTGCTGCGACGCTTTTTTTCTGGCAAGATAGTCTTGTAAATGCGGGCCAAGATCTGCACACTGG
TATTTCGGTTTTTGGGGCCGCGGGCGGCGACGGGGCCCGTGCGTCCCAGCGCACATGTTCGGCGAGGCGG
GGCCTGCGAGCGCGGCCACCGAGAATCGGACGGGGGTAGTCTCAAGCTGGCCGGCCTGCTCTGGTGCCTG
GCCTCGCGCCGCCGTGTATCGCCCCGCCCTGGGCGGCAAGGCTGGCCCGGTCGGCACCAGTTGCGTGAGC
GGAAAGATGGCCGCTTCCCGGCCCTGCTGCAGGGAGCTCAAAATGGAGGACGCGGCGCTCGGGAGAGCGG
GCGGGTGAGTCACCCACACAAAGGAAAAGGGCCTTTCCGTCCTCAGCCGTCGCTTCATGTGACTCCACGG
AGTACCGGGCGCCGTCCAGGCACCTCGATTAGTTCTCGAGCTTTTGGAGTACGTCGTCTTTAGGTTGGGG
GGAGGGGTTTTATGCGATGGAGTTTCCCCACACTGAGTGGGTGGAGACTGAAGTTAGGCCAGCTTGGCAC
TTGATGTAATTCTCCTTGGAATTTGCCCTTTTTGAGTTTGGATCTTGGTTCATTCTCAAGCCTCAGACAG
TGGTTCAAAGTTTTTTTCTTCCATTTCAGGTGTCGTGAGGCTAGCACCGCCACCATGGCAGCAGCCAGAC
TCCTGCCAGTGCCGGCAGGACCCCAGGCCAAGCTGACCTTCGAGGATGTGGCTGTGCTCCTCTCCCAGGA
TGAATGGGACCGCCTGTGCCCTGCTCAGAGGGGTCTCTACAGAAATGTGATGATGGAAACCTATGGGAAT
GTAGTCTCATTGGGACTTCCAGGATCCAAGCCTGACATAATCTCCCAGCTGGAGCGAGGGGAAGATCCCT
GGGTCCTGGACAGGAAGGGGGCTAAGAAGAGCCAGGGCCTGTGGAGTGACTACTCAGACAACCTCAAATA
TGACCACACTACAGCCTGTACACAACAAGACAGTTTATCTTGTCCATGGGAATGTGAAACCAAGGGAGAG
AGTCAAAATACAGACTTGAGTCCGAAGCCATTAATTTCAGAGCAAACAGTGATTCTGGGGAAAACACCCT
TGGGGAGGATTGATCAAGAAAATAATGAAACAAAGCAAAGCTTCTGTCTGAGTCCAAACTCTGTTGACCA
CCGTGAAGTTCAGGTCTTAAGCCAAAGCATGCCACTCACTCCGCACCAGGCAGTGCCTAGTGGAGAGAGG
CCCTACATGTGTGTTGAGTGTGGGAAGTGCTTTGGCCGGAGTTCCCACCTCCTTCAGCATCAGCGTATCC
ACACTGGAGAGAAGCCCTATGTGTGCAGTGTATGTGGGAAGGCCTTCAGCCAGAGCTCAGTCCTTAGTAA
ACACAGGAGAATTCACACAGGTGAGAAGCCCTATGAGTGTAATGAGTGTGGAAAAGCCTTTAGAGTGAGC
TCAGATCTTGCTCAGCATCACAAGATACATACAGGAGAGAAGCCTCACGAATGTCTTGAGTGTCGGAAAG
CCTTCACTCAACTCTCACATCTCATTCAGCACCAGCGGATCCACACGGGAGAAAGGCCATATGTGTGTCC
GTTGTGTGGGAAAGCCTTCAACCATAGCACTGTTCTGCGGAGCCACCAGAGGGTACACACTGGGGAGAAG
CCTCACAGGTGCAATGAGTGTGGGAAAACCTTCAGTGTGAAGAGGACACTGCTGCAGCACCAGAGGATCC
ACACCGGGGAGAAGCCCTACACGTGCAGCGAGTGTGGGAAGGCCTTCAGCGACCGCTCAGTCCTCATTCA
GCACCACAACGTGCACACCGGGGAGAAGCCCTATGAGTGCAGTGAGTGTGGGAAGACCTTCAGCCACCGC
TCCACACTGATGAATCACGAGCGGATCCACACCGAGGAAAAGCCCTATGCATGCTACGAATGTGGGAAGG
CCTTCGTTCAGCACTCACACCTGATCCAGCACCAGAGAGTCCACACTGGGGAGAAGCCCTATGTGTGTGG
TGAATGTGGGCACGCCTTCAGTGCACGCCGGTCTCTGATCCAGCATGAGAGAATCCACACAGGTGAAAAG
CCCTTCCAGTGCACAGAATGTGGCAAAGCCTTCAGCCTGAAAGCAACTCTGATTGTGCACCTGAGGACCC
ACACGGGCGAGAAGCCATATGAGTGCAATAGCTGCGGGAAGGCCTTCAGCCAGTACTCAGTGCTCATCCA
GCACCAGCGGATCCACACAGGCGAGAAGCCCTATGAGTGCGGGGAGTGTGGGCGTGCCTTCAACCAGCAT
GGCCACCTAATCCAGCACCAGAAAGTGCACAGAAAGTTGTAGTAATGAACTAGTCCGTAACTTGAAAGTA
TTTCGATTTCTTGGCTTTATATATCTTGTGGAAAGGACGAGAAATAGTGATTGATCCCTAGGCGACGCGT
TAAGTCGACAATCAACCTCTGGATTACAAAATTTGTGAAAGATTGACTGGTATTCTTAACTATGTTGCTC
CTTTTACGCTATGTGGATACGCTGCTTTAATGCCTTTGTATCATGCTATTGCTTCCCGTATGGCTTTCAT
TTTCTCCTCCTTGTATAAATCCTGGTTGCTGTCTCTTTATGAGGAGTTGTGGCCCGTTGTCAGGCAACGT
GGCGTGGTGTGCACTGTGTTTGCTGACGCAACCCCCACTGGTTGGGGCATTGCCACCACCTGTCAGCTCC
TTTCCGGGACTTTCGCTTTCCCCCTCCCTATTGCCACGGCGGAACTCATCGCCGCCTGCCTTGCCCGCTG
CTGGACAGGGGCTCGGCTGTTGGGCACTGACAATTCCGTGGTGTTGTCGGGGAAATCATCGTCCTTTCCT
TGGCTGCTCGCCTGTGTTGCCACCTGGATTCTGCGCGGGACGTCCTTCTGCTACGTCCCTTCGGCCCTCA
ATCCAGCGGACCTTCCTTCCCGCGGCCTGCTGCCGGCTCTGCGGCCTCTTCCGCGTCTTCGCCTTCGCCC
TCAGACGAGTCGGATCTCCCTTTGGGCCGCCTCCCCGCGTCGACTTTAAGACCAATGACTTACAAGGCAG
CTGTAGATCTTAGCCACTTTTTAAAAGAAAAGGGGGGACTGGAAGGGCTAATTCACTCCCAACGAAGACA
AGATCTGCTTTTTGCTTGTACTGGGTCTCTCTGGTTAGACCAGATCTGAGCCTGGGAGCTCTCTGGCTAA
CTAGGGAACCCACTGCTTAAGCCTCAATAAAGCTTGCCTTGAGTGCTTCAAGTAGTGTGTGCCCGTCTGT
TGTGTGACTCTGGTAACTAGAGATCCCTCAGACCCTTTTAGTCAGTGTGGAAAATCTCTAGCAGTACGTA
TAGTAGTTCATGTCATCTTATTATTCAGTATTTATAACTTGCAAAGAAATGAATATCAGAGAGTGAGAGG
AACTTGTTTATTGCAGCTTATAATGGTTACAAATAAAGCAATAGCATCACAAATTTCACAAATAAAGCAT
TTTTTTCACTGCATTCTAGTTGTGGTTTGTCCAAACTCATCAATGTATCTTATCATGTCTGGCTCTAGCT
ATCCCGCCCCTAACTCCGCCCATCCCGCCCCTAACTCCGCCCAGTTCCGCCCATTCTCCGCCCCATGGCT
GACTAATTTTTTTTATTTATGCAGAGGCCGAGGCCGCCTCGGCCTCTGAGCTATTCCAGAAGTAGTGAGG
AGGCTTTTTTGGAGGCCTAGGGACGTACCCAATTCGCCCTATAGTGAGTCGTATTACGCGCGCTCACTGG
CCGTCGTTTTACAACGTCGTGACTGGGAAAACCCTGGCGTTACCCAACTTAATCGCCTTGCAGCACATCC
CCCTTTCGCCAGCTGGCGTAATAGCGAAGAGGCCCGCACCGATCGCCCTTCCCAACAGTTGCGCAGCCTG
AATGGCGAATGGG
[124 nt withheld, positions 7364-7487]
C
[91 nt withheld, positions 7489-7579]
A
[49 nt withheld, positions 7581-7629]
CCTTTGACGTTGGAGTCCACGTTCTTT
[37 nt withheld, positions 7657-7693]
ACCCTATCTCGGTCTATTCTTTTGATTTATAAGGGATTTTGCCGATTTCGGCCTATTGGTTAAAAAATGA
GCTGATTTAACAAAAATTTAACGCGAATTTTAACAAAATATTAACGCTTACAATTTAGGTGGCACTTTTC
GGGGAAATGTGCGCGGAACCCCTATTTGTTTATTTTTCTAAATACATTCAAATATGTATCCGCTCATGAG
ACAATAACCCTGATAAATGCTTCAATAATATTGAAAAAGGAAGAGTATGAGTATTCAACATTTCCGTGTC
GCCCTTATTCCCTTTTTTGCGGCATTTTGCCTTCCTGTTTTTGCTCACCCAGAAACGCTGGTGAAAGTAA
AAGATGCTGAAGATCAGTTGGGTGCACGAGTGGGTTACATCGAACTGGATCTCAACAGCGGTAAGATCCT
TGAGAGTTTTCGCCCCGAAGAACGTTTTCCAATGATGAGCACTTTTAAAGTTCTGCTATGTGGCGCGGTA
TTATCCCGTATTGACGCCGGGCAAGAGCAACTCGGTCGCCGCATACACTATTCTCAGAATGACTTGGTTG
AGTACTCACCAGTCACAGAAAAGCATCTTACGGATGGCATGACAGTAAGAGAATTATGCAGTGCTGCCAT
AACCATGAGTGATAACACTGCGGCCAACTTACTTCTGACAACGATCGGAGGACCGAAGGAGCTAACCGCT
TTTTTGCACAACATGGGGGATCATGTAACTCGCCTTGATCGTTGGGAACCGGAGCTGAATGAAGCCATAC
CAAACGACGAGCGTGACACCACGATGCCTGTAGCAATGGCAACAACGTTGCGCAAACTATTAACTGGCGA
ACTACTTACTCTAGCTTCCCGGCAACAATTAATAGACTGGATGGAGGCGGATAAAGTTGCAGGACCACTT
CTGCGCTCGGCCCTTCCGGCTGGCTGGTTTATTGCTGATAAATCTGGAGCCGGTGAGCGTGGGTCTCGCG
GTATCATTGCAGCACTGGGGCCAGATGGTAAGCCCTCCCGTATCGTAGTTATCTACACGACGGGGAGTCA
GGCAACTATGGATGAACGAAATAGACAGATCGCTGAGATAGGTGCCTCACTGATTAAGCATTGGTAACTG
TCAGACCAAGTTTACTCATATATACTTTAGATTGATTTAAAACTTCATTTTTAATTTAAAAGGATCTAGG
TGAAGATCCTTTTTGATAATCTCATGACCAAAATCCCTTAACGTGAGTTTTCGTTCCACTGAGCGTCAGA
CCCCGTAGAAAAGATCAAAGGATCTTCTTGAGATCCTTTTTTTCTGCGCGTAATCTGCTGCTTGCAAACA
AAAAAACCACCGCTACCAGCGGTGGTTTGTTTGCCGGATCAAGAGCTACCAACTCTTTTTCCGAAGGTAA
CTGGCTTCAGCAGAGCGCAGATACCAAATACTGTTCTTCTAGTGTAGCCGTAGTTAGGCCACCACTTCAA
GAACTCTGTAGCACCGCCTACATACCTCGCTCTGCTAATCCTGTTACCAGTGGCTGCTGCCAGTGGCGAT
AAGTCGTGTCTTACCGGGTTGGACTCAAGACGATAGTTACCGGATAAGGCGCAGCGGTCGGGCTGAACGG
GGGGTTCGTGCACACAGCCCAGCTTGGAGCGAACGACCTACACCGAACTGAGATACCTACAGCGTGAGCT
ATGAGAAAGCGCCACGCTTCCCGAAGGGAGAAAGGCGGACAGGTATCCGGTAAGCGGCAGGGTCGGAACA
GGAGAGCGCACGAGGGAGCTTCCAGGGGGAAACGCCTGGTATCTTTATAGTCCTGTCGGGTTTCGCCACC
TCTGACTTGAGCGTCGATTTTTGTGATGCTCGTCAGGGGGGCGGAGCCTATGGAAAAACGCCAGCAACGC
GGCCTTTTTACGGTTCCTGGCCTTTTGCTGGCCTTTTGCTCACATGTTCTTTCCTGCGTTATCCCCTGAT
TCTGTGGATAACCGTATTACCGCCTTTGAGTGAGCTGATACCGCTCGCCGCAGCCGAACGACCGAGCGCA
GCGAGTCAGTGAGCGAGGAAGCGGAAGAGCGCCCAATACGCAAACCGCCTCTCCCCGCGCGTTGGCCGAT
TCATTAATGCAGCTGGCACGACAGGTTTCCCGACTGGAAAGCGGGCAGTGAGCGCAACGCAATTAATGTG
AGTTAGCTCACTCATTAGGCACCCCAGGCTTTACACTTTATGCTTCCGGCTCGTATGTTGTGTGGAATTG
TGAGCGGATAACAATTTCACACAGGAAACAGCTATGACCATGATTACGCCAAGCGCGCAATTAACCCTCA
CTAAAGGGAACAAAAGCTGGAGCTGCAAGC
Features (pLannotate 1.2.2; 32 found; start..end, strand, type, name):
      5..231     +  promoter       RSV promoter: Rous sarcoma virus enhancer/promoter
    232..412     +  LTR            5' LTR (truncated): truncated 5' long terminal repeat (LTR) from HIV-1
    459..584     +  misc_feature   HIV-1 Ψ: packaging signal of human immunodeficiency virus type 1
    568..931     +  CDS            HIV-1 gag (fragment): gag protein from human immunodeficiency virus 1; gag
   1077..1310    +  misc_feature   RRE: The Rev response element (RRE) of HIV-1 allows for Rev-dependent mRNA export from the nucleus to the cytoplasm.
   1687..1713    +  CDS            Rev (fragment): human immunodeficiency virus 1 (HIV-1) Rev protein; rev; enhances nuclear export of unspliced and incompletely spliced viral mRNAs
   1720..1743    +  promoter       SV40 promoter (fragment): SV40 early promoter
   1744..1815    +  promoter       SV40 promoter (fragment): SV40 enhancer and early promoter
   1839..1974    +  rep_origin     SV40 ori: SV40 origin of replication
   2020..2616    +  CDS            PuroR (fragment): puromycin N-acetyltransferase; pac from Streptomyces; confers resistance to puromycin
   2665..2782    +  misc_feature   cPPT/CTS: central polypurine tract and central termination sequence of HIV-1
   2847..2913    +  CDS            small t antigen (fragment): SV40 (simian virus 40) small t antigen
   2920..4098    +  promoter       EF-1α promoter: strong constitutive promoter for human elongation factor EF-1α
   4115..4747    +  CDS            ZNF250 (fragment): ZN250_HUMAN - Also known as ZNF647. Experimental evidence at protein level: Swiss-Prot protein existence level 1. May be involved in transcriptional regulation. From Homo sapiens (Human).
   5681..5702    +  CDS            ZFHD1 (DNA binding domain) (fragment): composite human DNA-binding domain composed of domains from the transcription factors Zif268 and Oct-1 (Pomerantz et al., 1995)
   5795..5848    +  promoter       U6 promoter (fragment): RNA polymerase III promoter for human U6 snRNA
   5890..6478    +  misc_feature   WPRE: woodchuck hepatitis virus posttranscriptional regulatory element
   6529..6548    +  misc_feature   cPPT/CTS (fragment): central polypurine tract and central termination sequence of HIV-1
   6550..6783    +  LTR            3' LTR (ΔU3): self-inactivating 3' long terminal repeat (LTR) from HIV-1
   6861..6982    +  polyA_signal   SV40 poly(A) signal: SV40 polyadenylation signal
   7022..7157    +  rep_origin     SV40 ori: SV40 origin of replication
   7178..7196    -  promoter       T7 promoter: promoter for bacteriophage T7 RNA polymerase
   7204..7359    +  CDS            lacZα (fragment): LacZα fragment of β-galactosidase; lacZ fragment
   7364..7792    +  rep_origin     f1 ori (sequence partly withheld): f1 bacteriophage origin of replication; arrow indicates direction of (+) strand synthesis
   7845..7949    +  promoter       AmpR promoter: bla
   7950..8810    +  CDS            AmpR: β-lactamase; bla; confers resistance to ampicillin, carbenicillin, and related antibiotics
   8981..9569    +  rep_origin     ori: high-copy-number ColE1/pMB1/pBR322/pUC origin of replication
   9752..9844    +  CDS            lacI (fragment): lac repressor; lacI; The lac repressor binds to the lac operator to inhibit transcription in E. coli. This inhibition can be relieved by adding lactose or isopropyl-β-D-thiogalactopyranoside (IPTG).
   9857..9878    +  protein_bind   CAP binding site: CAP binding activates transcription in the presence of cAMP. E. coli catabolite activator protein
   9893..9923    +  promoter       lac promoter: promoter for the E. coli lac operon
   9931..9947    +  protein_bind   lac operator: The lac repressor binds to the lac operator to inhibit transcription in E. coli. This inhibition can be relieved by adding lactose or isopropyl-β-D-thiogalactopyranoside (IPTG). lac repressor encoded by lacI
   9992..10010   +  promoter       T3 promoter: promoter for bacteriophage T3 RNA polymerase
