[The description below was written by a language model from this plasmid's Addgene catalogue record and pLannotate feature annotations shown in this document.]
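Description:
TFORF2149 is a third-generation-style, self-inactivating lentiviral expression plasmid built on the pLX_TRC317 backbone and carrying the human zinc-finger transcription factor ZNF250 (also called ZNF647 or ZFP647). It belongs to a barcoded transcription factor ORF collection in which each clone has a unique 24-bp barcode, so that the overexpressed factor can be identified by sequencing in pooled screens. In bacteria it is maintained through a high-copy ColE1/pUC-type origin with ampicillin resistance. An f1 origin and remnants of a lac/T7/T3 cloning region are also present. The depositor cautions that the plasmid can recombine, which is a common issue with LTR-containing vectors.

The viral genome is transcribed in packaging cells from an RSV promoter fused to a truncated HIV-1 5' LTR. Downstream lie the Ψ packaging signal, a partial gag sequence and the RRE for Rev-dependent nuclear export, and the genome ends in a ΔU3 3' LTR that disables LTR promoter activity after integration. Between the LTRs, an SV40 early promoter drives the puromycin N-acetyltransferase gene for selecting transduced mammalian cells. A cPPT/CTS element, which aids nuclear import, follows, and then the EF-1α promoter drives the synthesized ZNF250 ORF. A WPRE after the ORF enhances transcript stability and expression.

The automated annotation labels only the first part of the ORF as ZNF250, and the short ZFHD1 and U6 promoter hits nearby are probably spurious matches. The barcode itself is not annotated in the feature table. The plasmid is used to produce lentivirus for stable ZNF250 overexpression, including pooled screens of directed differentiation.
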