Addgene plasmid #141943: TFORF2149
Purpose: Lentiviral vector for overexpressing transcription factor ORFs with unique 24-bp barcodes. Barcodes facilitate identification of transcription factors in pooled screens.
Depositing lab: Feng Zhang. Depositing organization: Broad Institute. Publication: A transcription factor atlas of directed differentiation. Joung J, Ma S, Tay T, Geiger-Schuller KR, Kirchgatterer PC, Verdine VK, Guo B, Arias-Garcia MA, Allen WE, Singh A, Kuksenko O, Abudayyeh OO, Gootenberg JS, Fu Z, Macrae RK, Buenrostro JD, Regev A, Zhang F. Cell. 2023 Jan 5;186(1):209-229.e26. doi: 10.1016/j.cell.2022.11.026. PubMed 36608654.
Backbone
  Vector backbone: pLX_TRC317
  Backbone manufacturer: Broad Institute Genetic Perturbation Platform
  Backbone size w/o insert (bp): 8264
  Vector type: Mammalian Expression, Lentiviral
  Selectable markers: Puromycin
Growth in bacteria
  Bacterial resistance: Ampicillin, 100 μg/mL
  Growth temperature: 37°C
  Growth strain: NEB Stable
  Copy number: High Copy
Gene/Insert
  Gene/Insert name: ZNF250
  Species: H. sapiens (human)
  Insert size (bp): 1769
  Entrez Gene: ZNF250 (a.k.a. ZFP647, ZNF647)
  Promoter: EF1a
  Cloning method: Unknown
  Sequencing primers: 5′ GGGTGGAGACTGAAGTTAGGCCAG; 3′ CACATAGCGTAAAAGGAGCAACATAG
Terms and licenses: Academic/Nonprofit Terms; Industry Terms: Not Available to Industry
Depositor comments: NM_001109689,XM_011517209,XM_005272327,XM_005272328,ENST00000417550 . The transcription factor ORF portion of this plasmid was synthesized by Genewiz. Please test multiple small colonies in case of plasmid recombination. To make this collection available in a timely manner, a portion of this collection was not fully sequenced by Addgene. If an Addgene verified full plasmid sequence is not available, please contact us prior to placing an order to request the full sequence.
How to cite: TFORF2149 was a gift from Feng Zhang (Addgene plasmid # 141943 ; http://n2t.net/addgene:141943 ; RRID:Addgene_141943)
