>Addgene plasmid #141943 | TFORF2149 | depositor partial sequence | sequence record 277966 | Insert
ACCGCCACCATGGCAGCAGCCAGACTCCTGCCAGTGCCGGCAGGACCCCAGGCCAAGCTGACCTTCGAGG
ATGTGGCTGTGCTCCTCTCCCAGGATGAATGGGACCGCCTGTGCCCTGCTCAGAGGGGTCTCTACAGAAA
TGTGATGATGGAAACCTATGGGAATGTAGTCTCATTGGGACTTCCAGGATCCAAGCCTGACATAATCTCC
CAGCTGGAGCGAGGGGAAGATCCCTGGGTCCTGGACAGGAAGGGGGCTAAGAAGAGCCAGGGCCTGTGGA
GTGACTACTCAGACAACCTCAAATATGACCACACTACAGCCTGTACACAACAAGACAGTTTATCTTGTCC
ATGGGAATGTGAAACCAAGGGAGAGAGTCAAAATACAGACTTGAGTCCGAAGCCATTAATTTCAGAGCAA
ACAGTGATTCTGGGGAAAACACCCTTGGGGAGGATTGATCAAGAAAATAATGAAACAAAGCAAAGCTTCT
GTCTGAGTCCAAACTCTGTTGACCACCGTGAAGTTCAGGTCTTAAGCCAAAGCATGCCACTCACTCCGCA
CCAGGCAGTGCCTAGTGGAGAGAGGCCCTACATGTGTGTTGAGTGTGGGAAGTGCTTTGGCCGGAGTTCC
CACCTCCTTCAGCATCAGCGTATCCACACTGGAGAGAAGCCCTATGTGTGCAGTGTATGTGGGAAGGCCT
TCAGCCAGAGCTCAGTCCTTAGTAAACACAGGAGAATTCACACAGGTGAGAAGCCCTATGAGTGTAATGA
GTGTGGAAAAGCCTTTAGAGTGAGCTCAGATCTTGCTCAGCATCACAAGATACATACAGGAGAGAAGCCT
CACGAATGTCTTGAGTGTCGGAAAGCCTTCACTCAACTCTCACATCTCATTCAGCACCAGCGGATCCACA
CGGGAGAAAGGCCATATGTGTGTCCGTTGTGTGGGAAAGCCTTCAACCATAGCACTGTTCTGCGGAGCCA
CCAGAGGGTACACACTGGGGAGAAGCCTCACAGGTGCAATGAGTGTGGGAAAACCTTCAGTGTGAAGAGG
ACACTGCTGCAGCACCAGAGGATCCACACCGGGGAGAAGCCCTACACGTGCAGCGAGTGTGGGAAGGCCT
TCAGCGACCGCTCAGTCCTCATTCAGCACCACAACGTGCACACCGGGGAGAAGCCCTATGAGTGCAGTGA
GTGTGGGAAGACCTTCAGCCACCGCTCCACACTGATGAATCACGAGCGGATCCACACCGAGGAAAAGCCC
TATGCATGCTACGAATGTGGGAAGGCCTTCGTTCAGCACTCACACCTGATCCAGCACCAGAGAGTCCACA
CTGGGGAGAAGCCCTATGTGTGTGGTGAATGTGGGCACGCCTTCAGTGCACGCCGGTCTCTGATCCAGCA
TGAGAGAATCCACACAGGTGAAAAGCCCTTCCAGTGCACAGAATGTGGCAAAGCCTTCAGCCTGAAAGCA
ACTCTGATTGTGCACCTGAGGACCCACACGGGCGAGAAGCCATATGAGTGCAATAGCTGCGGGAAGGCCT
TCAGCCAGTACTCAGTGCTCATCCAGCACCAGCGGATCCACACAGGCGAGAAGCCCTATGAGTGCGGGGA
GTGTGGGCGTGCCTTCAACCAGCATGGCCACCTAATCCAGCACCAGAAAGTGCACAGAAAGTTGTAGTAA
TGAACTAGTCCGTAACTTGAAAGTATTTCGATTTCTTGGCTTTATATATCTTGTGGAAAGGACGAGAAAT
AGTGATTGATCCCTAGGCG
