>Addgene plasmid #141943 | TFORF2149 | depositor partial sequence | sequence record 277967 | Barcode
GAAATAGTGATTGATCCCTAGGCG
